>Addgene plasmid #38785 | K-p20 | depositor partial sequence | sequence record 48832 | Insert sequence
GAAGTAGAAGGAGAGGAAAATGCCGCCTAAAAGAAAGACTGTTTGTACTAAAACTGTTTGTACCAGAGCA
GAAGCCCCCAACAAAAAAGTCTGTGAAAAACCCACGTGTTCCAGATCTTGCAGAATGTCATGTAACAAAT
GTCCTTGTATACCGTGTCCAGTTCCTACTAAAGTTCCTAGAATTGTTTCTAAGGGTGGGATAGAAGTTTT
AAATATAATTCCAGGGCCGGACACCACAATGACAGTTGAGGTCATTCTTCAACCAAGGATGGGCAATGAT
GTAAAAACAAACAAATGGTATGGCTACAGTGATCCAATAACAGTAACAAATACTCCTGGTATTAATCAGC
TGCCCACTTACAGTACAGCTAAAATTAAACTGCCACCCTTAAATGAAGATATGACCTGTGAAAATTTGTA
TATGTGGGAGGCAGTTGTTCTTAAAACTGAATTAATAGGAGTTACTAGCTTAATAACTTTGCATACTCCA
GGTGTTGCAGATCCTGCTACTGTGCCAGCTTTACCAGTGGAAGGGGTTTCATTTCATTTTTTTGCAGTGG
GAGGACAGCCTTTAGATTTACAATATTGTGTTCCTGCAGCTGATATTGTTTACCCAGATGGAACAGGCAG
TTTTGCAAGTTCAGGGGGAACTCAGCAAACCTATGATGCCTCATTTAAAGCCATTTTAGATAGAGATGGA
TACTATCCTGTAGAGGCCTGGGCTCCAGATCCAGTAAAAAATGATAATTCTAGATACTATGGAACTGTTA
CTGGAGGTACTACAACACCTCCTGTGCTTAGTACAACAAATGCTGTTTCTACAGTATTACTGGATGATAG
AGGTGTGGGACCCCTGTGTAAGGGAGATGGGCTATATGTAACAGCAGTAGATATTTGTGGAGTGTTTCAA
ATGCCTGATAATACTAGGAGACACAGGGGCCTAGCAAGATACTTTCAGGTACAGCTTAGACAAAGAGCTG
TTAGAAATCCTTATCCTGTAAATAGTTTGTTAAACAGTTTACTGACAAAACAAATACCTAGCATTGATGG
ACAGCCAATGGATGGGACTGATAATCAAGTACAGGATGTAACTGTGTTCCAAGGAACAGAACCTCTTCCA
GGAGACCCCACTTTAACTAGACATATGGATTTGCGTTGCTGCCCGGGAACCCCAGTAACAGATATGCCAA
GTGACGACACTCCAACACCAGTTGCTCCAGCAGCAAGATAATTTATTGTGAATTAATTCCAGAGTCTTGT
TGTGTATCCTCAACAGCA
