>Addgene plasmid #38785 | K-p20 | addgene partial sequence | sequence record 51540 | M13rev
AAGGGACTAGTCCTGCAGGTTTAAACGAATTCGCCCTTTGCTGTTGAGGATACACAACAAGACTCTGGAA
TTAATTCACAATAAATTATCTTGCTGCTGGAGCAACTGGTGTTGGAGTGTCGTCACTTGGCATATCTGTT
ACTGGGGTTCCCGGGCAGCAACGCAAATCCATATGTCTAGTTAAAGTGGGGTCTCCTGGAAGAGGTTCTG
TTCCTTGGAACACAGTTACATCCTGTACTTGATTATCAGTCCCATCCATTGGCTGTCCATCAATGCTAGG
TATTTGTTTTGTCAGTAAACTGTTTAACAAACTATTTACAGGATAAGGATTTCTAACAGCTCTTTGTCTA
AGCTGTACCTGAAAGTATCTTGCTAGGCCCCTGTGTCTCCTAGTATTATCAGGCATTTGAAACACTCCAC
AAATATCTACTGCTGTTACATATAGCCCATCTCCCTTACACAGGGGTCCCACACCTCTATCATCCAGTAA
TACTGTAGAAACAGCATTTGTTGTACTAAGCACAGGAGGTGTTGTAGTACCTCCAGTAACAGTTCCATAG
TATCTAGAATTATCATTTTTTACTGGATCTGGAGCCCAGGCCTCTACAGGATAGTATCCATCTCTATCTA
AAATGGCTTTAAATGAGGCATCATAGGTTTGCTGAGTTCCCCCTGAACTTGCAAAACTGCCTGTTCCATC
TGGGTAAACAATATCAGCTGCAGGAACACAATATTGTAAATCTAAAGGCTGTCCTCCCACTGCAAAAAAA
