>Addgene plasmid #38785 | K-p20 | addgene partial sequence | sequence record 51706 | M13pUC-Fwd 5'-CCCAGTCACGACGTTGTAAAACG-3'
TATAGGGCGAATTGAATTTAGCGGCCGCGAATTCGCCCTTGAAGTAGAAGGAGAGGAAAATGCCGCCTAA
AAGAAAGACTGTTTGTACTAAAACTGTTTGTACCAGAGCAGAAGCCCCCAACAAAAAAGTCTGTGAAAAA
CCCACGTGTTCCAGATCTTGCAGAATGTCATGTAACAAATGTCCTTGTATACCGTGTCCAGTTCCTACTA
AAGTTCCTAGAATTGTTTCTAAGGGTGGGATAGAAGTTTTAAATATAATTCCAGGGCCGGACACCACAAT
GACAGTTGAGGTCATTCTTCAACCAAGGATGGGCAATGATGTAAAAACAAACAAATGGTATGGCTACAGT
GATCCAATAACAGTAACAAATACTCCTGGTATTAATCAGCTGCCCACTTACAGTACAGCTAAAATTAAAC
TGCCACCCTTAAATGAAGATATGACCTGTGAAAATTTGTATATGTGGGAGGCAGTTGTTCTTAAAACTGA
ATTAATAGGAGTTACTAGCTTAATAACTTTGCATACTCCAGGTGTTGCAGATCCTGCTACTGTGCCAGCT
TTACCAGTGGAAGGGGTTTCATTTCATTTTTTTGCAGTGGGAGGACAGCCTTTAGATTTACAATATTGTG
TTCCTGCAGCTGATATTGTTTACCCAGATGGAACAGGCAGTTTTGCAAGTTCAGGGGGAACTCAGCAAAC
CTATGATGCCTCATTTAAAGCCATTTTAGATAGAGATGGATACTATCCTGTAGAGGCCTGGGCTCCAGAT
CCAGTAAAAAATGATAATTCTAGATACTATGGAACTGTTACTGGAGGTACTACAACACCTCCTGTGCTTA
GTACAACAAATGCTG
