[The description below was written by a language model from this plasmid's Addgene catalogue record.]
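Description:
K-p20 is a TOPO-cloned plasmid built on the commercial pCR4.0 backbone, a high-copy bacterial cloning vector of about 3.96 kb, giving a total construct of roughly 5.2 kb. It is propagated in E. coli under ampicillin selection. No feature table accompanies the record, so other backbone elements, such as the origin of replication or any additional markers, are not itemised here.

The insert is a 1,278 bp fragment of MW polyomavirus (MWPyV), strain WD976, corresponding to nucleotides 1346–2623 of the reference genome for that strain and annotated with the alternative name VP1, the major capsid protein of polyomaviruses. The depositor notes three single-nucleotide differences from the reference sequence, at reference positions 1858, 2617 and 2618; the record does not say whether these alter the encoded protein or how they arose. The fragment sits in the TOPO cloning site downstream of the vector's lac promoter and is flanked by the M13 forward and reverse primer sites used to sequence it.

Although it is catalogued as a bacterial expression vector with a lac promoter, the record does not state the insert's orientation or reading frame relative to that promoter, and no tags or fusion partners are listed. It therefore reads as a cloned segment of viral genome rather than a purpose-built VP1 expression construct. The plasmid is associated with the work that identified MWPyV as a novel polyomavirus in human stool. The record does not state a specific intended application, but a cloned fragment like this could serve as a sequence-verified reference or template for the VP1 region.
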