Addgene plasmid #38785: K-p20
Depositing lab: David Wang. Depositing organization: Washington University in Saint Louis. Publication: Identification of MW polyomavirus, a novel polyomavirus in human stool. Siebrasse EA, Reyes A, Lim ES, Zhao G, Mkakosya RS, Manary MJ, Gordon JI, Wang D. J Virol. 2012 Jun 27. 10.1128/JVI.01210-12 PubMed 22740408.
Backbone
  Vector backbone: pCR4.0
  Backbone manufacturer: Invitrogen
  Backbone size w/o insert (bp): 3956
  Total vector size (bp): 5234
  Vector type: Bacterial Expression
Growth in bacteria
  Bacterial resistance: Ampicillin, 100 μg/mL
  Growth temperature: 37°C
  Growth strain: Top10
  Copy number: High Copy
Gene/Insert
  Gene/Insert name: 1346-2623 of MWPyV (alt name: VP1)
  Species: MW polyomavirus, strain WD976
  Insert size (bp): 1278
  Mutation: 3 SNPs compared to WD976
  GenBank ID: JQ898292
  Promoter: lac
  Cloning method: TOPO Cloning
  Sequencing primers: 5′ M13F; 3′ M13R
Terms and licenses: Academic/Nonprofit Terms; Industry Terms: Not Available to Industry
Depositor comments: Plasmid contains nucleotides 1346-2623 of GenBank ID JQ898292. The three nucleotide mismatches are at bp# 1858, 2617 & 2618 when compared to this reference sequence.
How to cite: K-p20 was a gift from David Wang (Addgene plasmid # 38785 ; http://n2t.net/addgene:38785 ; RRID:Addgene_38785)
